>Addgene plasmid #178095 | ATP1A1_G3_EGFP_Nick_Dual_sgRNA | addgene full sequence | sequence record 350125 | Addgene NGS Result
GAGGGCCTATTTCCCATGATTCCTTCATATTTGCATATACGATACAAGGCTGTTAGAGAGATAATTGGAA
TTAATTTGACTGTAAACACAAAGATATTAGTACAAAATACGTGACGTAGAAAGTAATAATTTCTTGGGTA
GTTTGCAGTTTTAAAATTATGTTTTAAAATGGACTATCATATGCTTACCGTAACTTGAAAGTATTTCGAT
TTCTTGGCTTTATATATCTTGTGGAAAGGACGAAACACCGCTCGTGACCACCCTGACCTAGTTTTAGAGC
TAGAAATAGCAAGTTAAAATAAGGCTAGTCCGTTATCAACTTGAAAAAGTGGCACCGAGTCGGTGCTTTT
TTGTTTTAGAGCTAGAAATAGCAAGTTAAAATAAGGCTAGTCCGTTTTTAGCGCGTGCGCCAATTCTGCA
GACAAATGGCGTCGACTGGATCCGGTACCAAGGTCGGGCAGGAAGAGGGCCTATTTCCCATGATTCCTTC
ATATTTGCATATACGATACAAGGCTGTTAGAGAGATAATTAGAATTAATTTGACTGTAAACACAAAGATA
TTAGTACAAAATACGTGACGTAGAAAGTAATAATTTCTTGGGTAGTTTGCAGTTTTAAAATTATGTTTTA
AAATGGACTATCATATGCTTACCGTAACTTGAAAGTATTTCGATTTCTTGGCTTTATATATCTTGTGGAA
AGGACGAAACACCGAGTTCTGTAATTCAGCATAGTTTTAGAGCTAGAAATAGCAAGTTAAAATAAGGCTA
GTCCGTTATCAACTTGAAAAAGTGGCACCGAGTCGGTGCTTTTTTTAAGCTTGGCGTAATCATGGTCATA
GCTGTTTCCTGTGTGAAATTGTTATCCGCTCACAATTCCACACAACATACGAGCCGGAAGCATAAAGTGT
AAAGCCTGGGGTGCCTAATGAGTGAGCTAACTCACATTAATTGCGTTGCGCTCACTGCCCGCTTTCCAGT
CGGGAAACCTGTCGTGCCAGCTGCATTAATGAATCGGCCAACGCGCGGGGAGAGGCGGTTTGCGTATTGG
GCGCTCTTCCGCTTCCTCGCTCACTGACTCGCTGCGCTCGGTCGTTCGGCTGCGGCGAGCGGTATCAGCT
CACTCAAAGGCGGTAATACGGTTATCCACAGAATCAGGGGATAACGCAGGAAAGAACATGTGAGCAAAAG
GCCAGCAAAAGGCCAGGAACCGTAAAAAGGCCGCGTTGCTGGCGTTTTTCCATAGGCTCCGCCCCCCTGA
CGAGCATCACAAAAATCGACGCTCAAGTCAGAGGTGGCGAAACCCGACAGGACTATAAAGATACCAGGCG
TTTCCCCCTGGAAGCTCCCTCGTGCGCTCTCCTGTTCCGACCCTGCCGCTTACCGGATACCTGTCCGCCT
TTCTCCCTTCGGGAAGCGTGGCGCTTTCTCATAGCTCACGCTGTAGGTATCTCAGTTCGGTGTAGGTCGT
TCGCTCCAAGCTGGGCTGTGTGCACGAACCCCCCGTTCAGCCCGACCGCTGCGCCTTATCCGGTAACTAT
CGTCTTGAGTCCAACCCGGTAAGACACGACTTATCGCCACTGGCAGCAGCCACTGGTAACAGGATTAGCA
GAGCGAGGTATGTAGGCGGTGCTACAGAGTTCTTGAAGTGGTGGCCTAACTACGGCTACACTAGAAGAAC
AGTATTTGGTATCTGCGCTCTGCTGAAGCCAGTTACCTTCGGAAAAAGAGTTGGTAGCTCTTGATCCGGC
AAACAAACCACCGCTGGTAGCGGTGGTTTTTTTGTTTGCAAGCAGCAGATTACGCGCAGAAAAAAAGGAT
CTCAAGAAGATCCTTTGATCTTTTCTACGGGGTCTGACGCTCAGTGGAACGAAAACTCACGTTAAGGGAT
TTTGGTCATGAGATTATCAAAAAGGATCTTCACCTAGATCCTTTTAAATTAAAAATGAAGTTTTAAATCA
ATCTAAAGTATATATGAGTAAACTTGGTCTGACAGTTACCAATGCTTAATCAGTGAGGCACCTATCTCAG
CGATCTGTCTATTTCGTTCATCCATAGTTGCCTGACTCCCCGTCGTGTAGATAACTACGATACGGGAGGG
CTTACCATCTGGCCCCAGTGCTGCAATGATACCGCGAGACCCACGCTCACCGGCTCCAGATTTATCAGCA
ATAAACCAGCCAGCCGGAAGGGCCGAGCGCAGAAGTGGTCCTGCAACTTTATCCGCCTCCATCCAGTCTA
TTAATTGTTGCCGGGAAGCTAGAGTAAGTAGTTCGCCAGTTAATAGTTTGCGCAACGTTGTTGCCATTGC
TACAGGCATCGTGGTGTCACGCTCGTCGTTTGGTATGGCTTCATTCAGCTCCGGTTCCCAACGATCAAGG
CGAGTTACATGATCCCCCATGTTGTGCAAAAAAGCGGTTAGCTCCTTCGGTCCTCCGATCGTTGTCAGAA
GTAAGTTGGCCGCAGTGTTATCACTCATGGTTATGGCAGCACTGCATAATTCTCTTACTGTCATGCCATC
CGTAAGATGCTTTTCTGTGACTGGTGAGTACTCAACCAAGTCATTCTGAGAATAGTGTATGCGGCGACCG
AGTTGCTCTTGCCCGGCGTCAATACGGGATAATACCGCGCCACATAGCAGAACTTTAAAAGTGCTCATCA
TTGGAAAACGTTCTTCGGGGCGAAAACTCTCAAGGATCTTACCGCTGTTGAGATCCAGTTCGATGTAACC
CACTCGTGCACCCAACTGATCTTCAGCATCTTTTACTTTCACCAGCGTTTCTGGGTGAGCAAAAACAGGA
AGGCAAAATGCCGCAAAAAAGGGAATAAGGGCGACACGGAAATGTTGAATACTCATACTCTTCCTTTTTC
AATATTATTGAAGCATTTATCAGGGTTATTGTCTCATGAGCGGATACATATTTGAATGTATTTAGAAAAA
TAAACAAATAGGGGTTCCGCGCACATTTCCCCGAAAAGTGCCACCTGACGTCGCTAGCTGTACAGT
Features (pLannotate 1.2.2; 12 found; start..end, strand, type, name):
      1..241     +  promoter       U6 promoter: RNA polymerase III promoter for human U6 snRNA
    271..346     +  misc_RNA       gRNA scaffold: guide RNA scaffold for the Streptococcus pyogenes CRISPR/Cas9 system
    353..396     +  misc_RNA       gRNA scaffold (fragment): guide RNA scaffold for the Streptococcus pyogenes CRISPR/Cas9 system
    465..705     +  promoter       U6 promoter: RNA polymerase III promoter for human U6 snRNA
    734..809     +  misc_RNA       gRNA scaffold: guide RNA scaffold for the Streptococcus pyogenes CRISPR/Cas9 system
    859..875     -  protein_bind   lac operator: The lac repressor binds to the lac operator to inhibit transcription in E. coli. This inhibition can be relieved by adding lactose or isopropyl-β-D-thiogalactopyranoside (IPTG). lac repressor encoded by lacI
    883..913     -  promoter       lac promoter: promoter for the E. coli lac operon
    928..949     -  protein_bind   CAP binding site: CAP binding activates transcription in the presence of cAMP. E. coli catabolite activator protein
    962..1054    -  CDS            lacI (fragment): lac repressor; lacI; The lac repressor binds to the lac operator to inhibit transcription in E. coli. This inhibition can be relieved by adding lactose or isopropyl-β-D-thiogalactopyranoside (IPTG).
   1237..1825    -  rep_origin     ori: high-copy-number ColE1/pMB1/pBR322/pUC origin of replication
   1996..2856    -  CDS            AmpR: β-lactamase; bla; confers resistance to ampicillin, carbenicillin, and related antibiotics
   2857..2961    -  promoter       AmpR promoter: bla
