[The description below was written by a language model from this plasmid's Addgene catalogue record and pLannotate feature annotations shown in this document.]
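Description:
ATP1A1_G3_EGFP_Nick_Dual_sgRNA is a small (about 3 kb) pUC19-based plasmid for transient delivery of two guide RNAs into human cells in prime editing experiments. It is maintained in E. coli through the high-copy ColE1/pUC origin and selected with ampicillin via the β-lactamase gene and its native promoter. Remnants of the pUC19 lac region (lac promoter, operator, CAP binding site and a short lacI fragment) persist next to the insert but play no role in the construct's function. The plasmid has no mammalian selection marker and encodes no Cas9 or prime editor protein, so the editor and the pegRNAs must be supplied from other vectors.

The payload consists of two independent cassettes in tandem, each with a human U6 RNA polymerase III promoter driving a spacer fused to the Streptococcus pyogenes Cas9 guide RNA scaffold. One guide is ATP1A1 G3, which targets the human Na+/K+ ATPase gene, and the other is an EGFP nick sgRNA. The annotation also reports a partial scaffold fragment between the first scaffold and the second U6 promoter, which the record does not explain.

According to the depositor, the plasmid derives from ATP1A1_G3_Dual_sgRNA and serves as a positive control for PE3b with marker-free coselection. In PE3b, the nicking guide cuts the non-edited strand only once the edit is installed, which favours retention of the edit. Here ATP1A1 (Q118R) and an EBFP reporter are co-targeted, so selecting for the ATP1A1 edit enriches for cells that also underwent EBFP-to-EGFP conversion, a fluorescent readout of editing efficiency.
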