Addgene plasmid #178095: ATP1A1_G3_EGFP_Nick_Dual_sgRNA
Purpose: Control vector for coselection for PE3b in human cells. Tandem expression of ATP1A1 G3 and EGFP Nick sgRNAs from two independent U6 promoters.
Depositing lab: Yannick Doyon. Depositing organization: Universite Laval. Publication: Marker-free co-selection for successive rounds of prime editing in human cells. Levesque S, Mayorga D, Fiset JP, Goupil C, Duringer A, Loiselle A, Bouchard E, Agudelo D, Doyon Y. Nat Commun. 2022 Oct 7;13(1):5909. doi: 10.1038/s41467-022-33669-z. PubMed 36207338.
Backbone
  Vector backbone: pUC19
  Total vector size (bp): 3006
  Vector type: Mammalian Expression, CRISPR ; Prime editing
Growth in bacteria
  Bacterial resistance: Ampicillin, 100 μg/mL
  Growth temperature: 37°C
  Growth strain: DH5alpha
  Copy number: High Copy
Gene/Insert
  Gene/Insert name: ATP1A1 G3 + EGFP nick sgRNAs
  gRNA/shRNA sequence: GAGTTCTGTAATTCAGCATA and GCTCGTGACCACCCTGACCTA
  Species: H. sapiens (human)
  Promoter: Tandem U6 promoters
  Cloning method: Restriction Enzyme; 5′ cloning site BsrGI (not destroyed); 3′ cloning site SalI (not destroyed)
  Sequencing primers: 5′ CAGGGTTATTGTCTCATGAGCGG; 3′ TGAGCGAGGAAGCGGAAGAG
Terms and licenses: Academic/Nonprofit Terms; Industry Terms: Not Available to Industry
Depositor comments: Control PE3b nick sgRNAs vector derived from ATP1A1_G3_Dual_sgRNA. This vector can be used as a positive control for prime editing (PE3b) to co-target ATP1A1 (Q118R) and EBFP to perform coselection for EBFP to EGFP conversion. Please visit https://doi.org/10.1101/2021.11.02.464583 for bioRxiv preprint.
How to cite: ATP1A1_G3_EGFP_Nick_Dual_sgRNA was a gift from Yannick Doyon (Addgene plasmid # 178095 ; http://n2t.net/addgene:178095 ; RRID:Addgene_178095)
